>Addgene plasmid #245202 | pET-28b His6-TEV-SHP2-FL(C104P) | addgene full sequence | sequence record 487891 | Addgene NGS Result
TTGAGATCCTTTTTTTCTGCGCGTAATCTGCTGCTTGCAAACAAAAAAACCACCGCTACCAGCGGTGGTT
TGTTTGCCGGATCAAGAGCTACCAACTCTTTTTCCGAAGGTAACTGGCTTCAGCAGAGCGCAGATACCAA
ATACTGTCCTTCTAGTGTAGCCGTAGTTAGGCCACCACTTCAAGAACTCTGTAGCACCGCCTACATACCT
CGCTCTGCTAATCCTGTTACCAGTGGCTGCTGCCAGTGGCGATAAGTCGTGTCTTACCGGGTTGGACTCA
AGACGATAGTTACCGGATAAGGCGCAGCGGTCGGGCTGAACGGGGGGTTCGTGCACACAGCCCAGCTTGG
AGCGAACGACCTACACCGAACTGAGATACCTACAGCGTGAGCTATGAGAAAGCGCCACGCTTCCCGAAGG
GAGAAAGGCGGACAGGTATCCGGTAAGCGGCAGGGTCGGAACAGGAGAGCGCACGAGGGAGCTTCCAGGG
GGAAACGCCTGGTATCTTTATAGTCCTGTCGGGTTTCGCCACCTCTGACTTGAGCGTCGATTTTTGTGAT
GCTCGTCAGGGGGGCGGAGCCTATGGAAAAACGCCAGCAACGCGGCCTTTTTACGGTTCCTGGCCTTTTG
CTGGCCTTTTGCTCACATGTTCTTTCCTGCGTTATCCCCTGATTCTGTGGATAACCGTATTACCGCCTTT
GAGTGAGCTGATACCGCTCGCCGCAGCCGAACGACCGAGCGCAGCGAGTCAGTGAGCGAGGAAGCGGAAG
AGCGCCTGATGCGGTATTTTCTCCTTACGCATCTGTGCGGTATTTCACACCGCAATGGTGCACTCTCAGT
ACAATCTGCTCTGATGCCGCATAGTTAAGCCAGTATACACTCCGCTATCGCTACGTGACTGGGTCATGGC
TGCGCCCCGACACCCGCCAACACCCGCTGACGCGCCCTGACGGGCTTGTCTGCTCCCGGCATCCGCTTAC
AGACAAGCTGTGACCGTCTCCGGGAGCTGCATGTGTCAGAGGTTTTCACCGTCATCACCGAAACGCGCGA
GGCAGCTGCGGTAAAGCTCATCAGCGTGGTCGTGAAGCGATTCACAGATGTCTGCCTGTTCATCCGCGTC
CAGCTCGTTGAGTTTCTCCAGAAGCGTTAATGTCTGGCTTCTGATAAAGCGGGCCATGTTAAGGGCGGTT
TTTTCCTGTTTGGTCACTGATGCCTCCGTGTAAGGGGGATTTCTGTTCATGGGGGTAATGATACCGATGA
AACGAGAGAGGATGCTCACGATACGGGTTACTGATGATGAACATGCCCGGTTACTGGAACGTTGTGAGGG
TAAACAACTGGCGGTATGGATGCGGCGGGACCAGAGAAAAATCACTCAGGGTCAATGCCAGCGCTTCGTT
AATACAGATGTAGGTGTTCCACAGGGTAGCCAGCAGCATCCTGCGATGCAGATCCGGAACATAATGGTGC
AGGGCGCTGACTTCCGCGTTTCCAGACTTTACGAAACACGGAAACCGAAGACCATTCATGTTGTTGCTCA
GGTCGCAGACGTTTTGCAGCAGCAGTCGCTTCACGTTCGCTCGCGTATCGGTGATTCATTCTGCTAACCA
GTAAGGCAACCCCGCCAGCCTAGCCGGGTCCTCAACGACAGGAGCACGATCATGCGCACCCGTGGGGCCG
CCATGCCGGCGATAATGGCCTGCTTCTCGCCGAAACGTTTGGTGGCGGGACCAGTGACGAAGGCTTGAGC
GAGGGCGTGCAAGATTCCGAATACCGCAAGCGACAGGCCGATCATCGTCGCGCTCCAGCGAAAGCGGTCC
TCGCCGAAAATGACCCAGAGCGCTGCCGGCACCTGTCCTACGAGTTGCATGATAAAGAAGACAGTCATAA
GTGCGGCGACGATAGTCATGCCCCGCGCCCACCGGAAGGAGCTGACTGGGTTGAAGGCTCTCAAGGGCAT
CGGTCGAGATCCCGGTGCCTAATGAGTGAGCTAACTTACATTAATTGCGTTGCGCTCACTGCCCGCTTTC
CAGTCGGGAAACCTGTCGTGCCAGCTGCATTAATGAATCGGCCAACGCGCGGGGAGAGGCGGTTTGCGTA
TTGGGCGCCAGGGTGGTTTTTCTTTTCACCAGTGAGACGGGCAACAGCTGATTGCCCTTCACCGCCTGGC
CCTGAGAGAGTTGCAGCAAGCGGTCCACGCTGGTTTGCCCCAGCAGGCGAAAATCCTGTTTGATGGTGGT
TAACGGCGGGATATAACATGAGCTGTCTTCGGTATCGTCGTATCCCACTACCGAGATATCCGCACCAACG
CGCAGCCCGGACTCGGTAATGGCGCGCATTGCGCCCAGCGCCATCTGATCGTTGGCAACCAGCATCGCAG
TGGGAACGATGCCCTCATTCAGCATTTGCATGGTTTGTTGAAAACCGGACATGGCACTCCAGTCGCCTTC
CCGTTCCGCTATCGGCTGAATTTGATTGCGAGTGAGATATTTATGCCAGCCAGCCAGACGCAGACGCGCC
GAGACAGAACTTAATGGGCCCGCTAACAGCGCGATTTGCTGGTGACCCAATGCGACCAGATGCTCCACGC
CCAGTCGCGTACCGTCTTCATGGGAGAAAATAATACTGTTGATGGGTGTCTGGTCAGAGACATCAAGAAA
TAACGCCGGAACATTAGTGCAGGCAGCTTCCACAGCAATGGCATCCTGGTCATCCAGCGGATAGTTAATG
ATCAGCCCACTGACGCGTTGCGCGAGAAGATTGTGCACCGCCGCTTTACAGGCTTCGACGCCGCTTCGTT
CTACCATCGACACCACCACGCTGGCACCCAGTTGATCGGCGCGAGATTTAATCGCCGCGACAATTTGCGA
CGGCGCGTGCAGGGCCAGACTGGAGGTGGCAACGCCAATCAGCAACGACTGTTTGCCCGCCAGTTGTTGT
GCCACGCGGTTGGGAATGTAATTCAGCTCCGCCATCGCCGCTTCCACTTTTTCCCGCGTTTTCGCAGAAA
CGTGGCTGGCCTGGTTCACCACGCGGGAAACGGTCTGATAAGAGACACCGGCATACTCTGCGACATCGTA
TAACGTTACTGGTTTCACATTCACCACCCTGAATTGACTCTCTTCCGGGCGCTATCATGCCATACCGCGA
AAGGTTTTGCGCCATTCGATGGTGTCCGGGATCTCGACGCTCTCCCTTATGCGACTCCTGCATTAGGAAG
CAGCCCAGTAGTAGGTTGAGGCCGTTGAGCACCGCCGCCGCAAGGAATGGTGCATGCAAGGAGATGGCGC
CCAACAGTCCCCCGGCCACGGGGCCTGCCACCATACCCACGCCGAAACAAGCGCTCATGAGCCCGAAGTG
GCGAGCCCGATCTTCCCCATCGGTGATGTCGGCGATATAGGCGCCAGCAACCGCACCTGTGGCGCCGGTG
ATGCCGGCCACGATGCGTCCGGCGTAGAGGATCGAGATCTCGATCCCGCGAAATTAATACGACTCACTAT
AGGGGAATTGTGAGCGGATAACAATTCCCCTCTAGAAATAATTTTGTTTAACTTTAAGAAGGAGATATAC
CATGGGCAGCAGCCATCATCATCATCATCACGATTACGATATCCCAACGACCGAAAACCTTTACTTCCAG
GGCCATATGACATCGCGGAGATGGTTTCACCCAAATATCACTGGTGTGGAGGCAGAAAACCTACTGTTGA
CAAGAGGAGTTGATGGCAGTTTTTTGGCAAGGCCTAGTAAAAGTAACCCTGGAGACTTCACACTTTCCGT
TAGAAGAAATGGAGCTGTCACCCACATCAAGATTCAGAACACTGGTGATTACTATGACCTGTATGGAGGG
GAGAAATTTGCCACTTTGGCTGAGTTGGTCCAGTATTACATGGAACATCACGGGCAATTAAAAGAGAAGA
ATGGAGATGTCATTGAGCTTAAATATCCTCTGAACCCTGCAGATCCTACCTCTGAAAGGTGGTTTCATGG
ACATCTCTCTGGGAAAGAAGCAGAGAAATTATTAACTGAAAAAGGAAAACATGGTAGTTTTCTTGTACGA
GAGAGCCAGAGCCACCCTGGAGATTTTGTTCTTTCTGTGCGCACTGGTGATGACAAAGGGGAGAGCAATG
ACGGCAAGTCTAAAGTGACCCATGTTATGATTCGCTGTCAGGAACTGAAATACGACGTTGGTGGAGGAGA
ACGGTTTGATTCTTTGACAGATCTTGTGGAACATTATAAGAAGAATCCTATGGTGGAAACATTGGGTACA
GTACTACAACTCAAGCAGCCCCTTAACACGACTCGTATAAATGCTGCTGAAATAGAAAGCAGAGTTCGAG
AACTAAGCAAATTAGCTGAGACCACAGATAAAGTCAAACAAGGCTTTTGGGAAGAATTTGAGACACTACA
ACAACAGGAGTGCAAACTTCTCTACAGCCGAAAAGAGGGTCAAAGGCAAGAAAACAAAAACAAAAATAGA
TATAAAAACATCCTGCCCTTTGATCATACCAGGGTTGTCCTACACGATGGTGATCCCAATGAGCCTGTTT
CAGATTACATCAATGCAAATATCATCATGCCTGAATTTGAAACCAAGTGCAACAATTCAAAGCCCAAAAA
GAGTTACATTGCCACACAAGGCTGCCTGCAAAACACGGTGAATGACTTTTGGCGGATGGTGTTCCAAGAA
AACTCCCGAGTGATTGTCATGACAACGAAAGAAGTGGAGAGAGGAAAGAGTAAATGTGTCAAATACTGGC
CTGATGAGTATGCTCTAAAAGAATATGGCGTCATGCGTGTTAGGAACGTCAAAGAAAGCGCCGCTCATGA
CTATACGCTAAGAGAACTTAAACTTTCAAAGGTTGGACAAGGGAATACGGAGAGAACGGTCTGGCAATAC
CACTTTCGGACCTGGCCGGACCACGGCGTGCCCAGCGACCCTGGGGGCGTGCTGGACTTCCTGGAGGAGG
TGCACCATAAGCAGGAGAGCATCATGGATGCAGGGCCGGTCGTGGTGCACTGCAGTGCTGGAATTGGCCG
GACAGGGACGTTCATTGTGATTGATATTCTTATTGACATCATCAGAGAGAAAGGTGTTGACTGCGATATT
GACGTTCCCAAAACCATCCAGATGGTGCGGTCTCAGAGGTCAGGGATGGTCCAGACAGAAGCACAGTACC
GATTTATCTATATGGCGGTCCAGCATTATATTGAAACACTACAGCGCAGGATTGAAGAAGAGCAGAAAAG
CAAGAGGAAAGGGCACGAATATACAAATATTAAGTATTCTCTAGCGGACCAGACGAGTGGAGATCAGAGC
CCTCTCCCGCCTTGTACTCCAACGCCACCCTGTGCAGAAATGAGAGAAGACAGTGCTAGAGTCTATGAAA
ACGTGGGCCTGATGCAACAGCAGAAAAGTTTCAGATAGGGATCCGAATTCGAGCTCCGTCGACAAGCTTG
CGGCCGCACTCGAGCACCACCACCACCACCACTGAGATCCGGCTGCTAACAAAGCCCGAAAGGAAGCTGA
GTTGGCTGCTGCCACCGCTGAGCAATAACTAGCATAACCCCTTGGGGCCTCTAAACGGGTCTTGAGGGGT
TTTTTGCTGAAAGGAGGAACTATATCCGGATTGGCGAATGGG
[124 nt withheld, positions 5643-5766]
C
[91 nt withheld, positions 5768-5858]
A
[49 nt withheld, positions 5860-5908]
CCTTTGACGTTGGAGTCCACGTTCTTT
[37 nt withheld, positions 5936-5972]
ACCCTATCTCGGTCTATTCTTTTGATTTATAAGGGATTTTGCCGATTTCGGCCTATTGGTTAAAAAATGA
GCTGATTTAACAAAAATTTAACGCGAATTTTAACAAAATATTAACGCTTACAATTTAGGTGGCACTTTTC
GGGGAAATGTGCGCGGAACCCCTATTTGTTTATTTTTCTAAATACATTCAAATATGTATCCGCTCATGAA
TTAATTCTTAGAAAAACTCATCGAGCATCAAATGAAACTGCAATTTATTCATATCAGGATTATCAATACC
ATATTTTTGAAAAAGCCGTTTCTGTAATGAAGGAGAAAACTCACCGAGGCAGTTCCATAGGATGGCAAGA
TCCTGGTATCGGTCTGCGATTCCGACTCGTCCAACATCAATACAACCTATTAATTTCCCCTCGTCAAAAA
TAAGGTTATCAAGTGAGAAATCACCATGAGTGACGACTGAATCCGGTGAGAATGGCAAAAGTTTATGCAT
TTCTTTCCAGACTTGTTCAACAGGCCAGCCATTACGCTCGTCATCAAAATCACTCGCATCAACCAAACCG
TTATTCATTCGTGATTGCGCCTGAGCGAGACGAAATACGCGATCGCTGTTAAAAGGACAATTACAAACAG
GAATCGAATGCAACCGGCGCAGGAACACTGCCAGCGCATCAACAATATTTTCACCTGAATCAGGATATTC
TTCTAATACCTGGAATGCTGTTTTCCCGGGGATCGCAGTGGTGAGTAACCATGCATCATCAGGAGTACGG
ATAAAATGCTTGATGGTCGGAAGAGGCATAAATTCCGTCAGCCAGTTTAGTCTGACCATCTCATCTGTAA
CATCATTGGCAACGCTACCTTTGCCATGTTTCAGAAACAACTCTGGCGCATCGGGCTTCCCATACAATCG
ATAGATTGTCGCACCTGATTGCCCGACATTATCGCGAGCCCATTTATACCCATATAAATCAGCATCCATG
TTGGAATTTAATCGCGGCCTAGAGCAAGACGTTTCCCGTTGAATATGGCTCATAACACCCCTTGTATTAC
TGTTTATGTAAGCAGACAGTTTTATTGTTCATGACCAAAATCCCTTAACGTGAGTTTTCGTTCCACTGAG
CGTCAGACCCCGTAGAAAAGATCAAAGGATCTTC
Features (pLannotate 1.2.2; 20 found; start..end, strand, type, name):
      1..589     +  rep_origin     ori: high-copy-number ColE1/pMB1/pBR322/pUC origin of replication
    775..914     -  misc_feature   bom: basis of mobility region from pBR322
   1016..1207    -  CDS            rop: Rop protein, which maintains plasmids at low copy number; rop
   1224..1604    +  CDS            YPB1_ECOLX: Protein predicted: Swiss-Prot protein existence level 4. From Escherichia coli.
   1676..1967    -  CDS            TcR (fragment): tetracycline efflux protein; tet; confers resistance to tetracycline
   1982..2003    -  protein_bind   CAP binding site: CAP binding activates transcription in the presence of cAMP. E. coli catabolite activator protein
   2016..3098    -  CDS            lacI: lac repressor; lacI; The lac repressor binds to the lac operator to inhibit transcription in E. coli. This inhibition can be relieved by adding lactose or isopropyl-β-D-thiogalactopyranoside (IPTG).
   3099..3176    -  promoter       lacI promoter: lacI
   3184..3463    -  CDS            TcR (fragment): tetracycline efflux protein; tet; confers resistance to tetracycline
   3485..3503    +  promoter       T7 promoter: promoter for bacteriophage T7 RNA polymerase
   3504..3528    +  protein_bind   lac operator: The lac repressor binds to the lac operator to inhibit transcription in E. coli. This inhibition can be relieved by adding lactose or isopropyl-β-D-thiogalactopyranoside (IPTG). lac repressor encoded by lacI
   3543..3565    +  RBS            RBS: efficient ribosome binding site from bacteriophage T7 gene 10 (Olins and Rangwala, 1989)
   3584..3600    +  CDS            capTEV™ (fragment): composite tag for in vivo biotinylation, TEV protease cleavage, and 6xHis tagging
   3647..5425    +  CDS            PTPN11: PTN11_HUMAN - Also known as PTP2C, SHPTP2. Experimental evidence at protein level: Swiss-Prot protein existence level 1. Acts downstream of various receptor and cytoplasmic protein tyrosine kinases to participate in the signal transduction from the cell surface to the nucleus (PubMed:10655584, PubMed:18559669, PubMed:18829466, PubMed:26742426, PubMed:28074573). Positively regulates MAPK signal transduction pathway (PubMed:28074573). Dephosphorylates GAB1, ARHGAP35 and EGFR (PubMed:28074573). Dephosphorylates ROCK2 at 'Tyr-722' resulting in stimulation of its RhoA binding activity (PubMed:18559
   5475..5492    +  CDS            9xHis (fragment): 9xHis affinity tag
   5502..5551    +  CDS            SET1 (fragment): solubility-enhancement tag derived from T7 phage gene 10B
   5559..5606    +  terminator     T7 terminator: transcription terminator for bacteriophage T7 RNA polymerase
   5643..6071    +  rep_origin     f1 ori (sequence partly withheld): f1 bacteriophage origin of replication; arrow indicates direction of (+) strand synthesis
   6124..6181    +  promoter       AmpR promoter (fragment): bla
   6190..7005    -  CDS            KanR: aminoglycoside phosphotransferase; aph(3')-Ia; confers resistance to kanamycin in bacteria or G418 (Geneticin®) in eukaryotes
