[The description below was written by a language model from this plasmid's Addgene catalogue record and pLannotate feature annotations shown in this document.]
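Description:
pET-28b His6-TEV-SHP2-FL(C104P) is a bacterial expression plasmid built on a pET-28b backbone for producing recombinant full-length human SHP2, the tyrosine phosphatase encoded by PTPN11, carrying a C104P substitution. The plasmid replicates from a ColE1/pBR322-type origin accompanied by the bom region and the rop gene, which keeps copy number low, consistent with the catalogue listing. It is selected with kanamycin through an aminoglycoside phosphotransferase gene. An f1 origin is also present. The short tetracycline-resistance and AmpR promoter fragments picked up by annotation are backbone remnants rather than functional markers.

Expression is driven by a T7 promoter followed directly by a lac operator and the strong T7 gene 10 ribosome binding site, with a T7 terminator downstream. The plasmid carries its own lacI gene and promoter, so transcription stays repressed until IPTG is added in a host supplying T7 RNA polymerase. The open reading frame begins with an N-terminal 6xHis tag. According to the construct name, a TEV protease site follows it, which would allow the tag to be cleaved off after affinity purification. The automated annotation flags only a short tag fragment in this region. A histidine-tag sequence native to the pET backbone is annotated downstream of the PTPN11 coding region, but the record lists only the N-terminal tag and does not indicate whether the downstream one is translated.

The stated purpose is production of His-tagged full-length SHP2. The construct comes from a study that used deep mutational scanning to examine regulation and pathogenic mutations in this multi-domain phosphatase, so it is presumably intended for purifying the C104P variant for in vitro characterisation. The record does not state the functional effect of the mutation.
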