Addgene plasmid #245202: pET-28b His6-TEV-SHP2-FL(C104P)
Purpose: Production of His-tagged full-length SHP2
Depositing lab: Neel Shah. Depositing organization: Columbia University. Publication: Deep mutational scanning of the multi-domain phosphatase SHP2 reveals mechanisms of regulation and pathogenicity. Jiang Z, van Vlimmeren AE, Karandur D, Semmelman A, Shah NH. Nat Commun. 2025 Jul 1;16(1):5464. doi: 10.1038/s41467-025-60641-4. PubMed 40595497.
Backbone
  Vector backbone: pET
  Vector type: Bacterial Expression
Growth in bacteria
  Bacterial resistance: Kanamycin, 50 μg/mL
  Growth temperature: 37°C
  Growth strain: DH5alpha
  Copy number: Low Copy
Gene/Insert
  Gene/Insert name: SHP2 full-length
  Species: H. sapiens (human)
  Mutation: C104P
  Tag / fusion protein: 6xHis (N terminal on insert)
  Cloning method: Gibson Cloning
Terms and licenses: Academic/Nonprofit Terms; Industry Terms: Not Available to Industry
How to cite: pET-28b His6-TEV-SHP2-FL(C104P) was a gift from Neel Shah (Addgene plasmid # 245202 ; http://n2t.net/addgene:245202 ; RRID:Addgene_245202)
